Addgene plasmid #67666: mKate2-P2A-APEX2-2xML1N(7Q)
Purpose: Mammalian expression vector driving APEX2-ML1N (Mouse 2xML1N domain (mutant version), [marks PI(3,5)P2] fused to EM peroxidase marker). Also contains bicistronially expressed cytoplasmic red reporter.
Depositing lab: Rob Parton. Depositing organization: University of Queensland, Institute for Molecular Bioscience. Publication: Modular Detection of GFP-Labeled Proteins for Rapid Screening by Electron Microscopy in Cells and Organisms. Ariotti N, Hall TE, Rae J, Ferguson C, McMahon KA, Martel N, Webb RE, Webb RI, Teasdale RD, Parton RG. Dev Cell. 2015 Nov 23;35(4):513-25. doi: 10.1016/j.devcel.2015.10.016. Epub 2015 Nov 12. PubMed 26585296.
Backbone
  Vector backbone: pCSDEST2
  Vector type: Mammalian Expression
Growth in bacteria
  Bacterial resistance: Ampicillin, 100 μg/mL
  Growth temperature: 37°C
  Growth strain: DH5alpha
  Copy number: High Copy
Gene/Insert
  Gene/Insert name: mKate2-P2A-APEX2-ML1Nmut*2
  Species: Synthetic
  Promoter: CMV
  Cloning method: Gateway Cloning
  Sequencing primers: 5′ SP6; 3′ T3
Terms and licenses: Academic/Nonprofit Terms; Industry Terms: Not Available to Industry
How to cite: mKate2-P2A-APEX2-2xML1N(7Q) was a gift from Rob Parton (Addgene plasmid # 67666 ; http://n2t.net/addgene:67666 ; RRID:Addgene_67666)
