[The description below was written by a language model from this plasmid's Addgene catalogue record and pLannotate feature annotations shown in this document.]
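Description:
mKate2-P2A-APEX2-2xML1N(7Q) is a 6.2 kb mammalian expression plasmid built in the pCSDEST2 backbone by multisite Gateway recombination, as shown by the attB1, attB2 and attB3 sites that flank its insert modules. It is maintained in E. coli through a high-copy ColE1/pUC-type origin and selected with ampicillin via the β-lactamase gene. An f1 origin and remnants of the lac region are also present. Expression is driven by the simian cytomegalovirus IE94 enhancer/promoter, listed simply as CMV in the catalogue, and terminated by an SV40 polyadenylation signal. SP6, T7 and T3 phage promoters sit at the edges of the cassette, with SP6 and T3 serving as sequencing primer sites.

The synthetic open reading frame begins with mKate2, a monomeric red fluorescent protein. According to the construct name and purpose, a P2A self-cleaving peptide follows it, although this element is not separately annotated. P2A-mediated ribosome skipping releases mKate2 as a free cytoplasmic reporter that marks transfected cells. The downstream product is APEX2, the engineered soybean ascorbate peroxidase that generates an electron-dense precipitate for electron microscopy. APEX2 is fused across attB2 to a tandem repeat of the mouse Mcoln1 (TRPML1) N-terminal ML1N domain, which in its normal form binds PI(3,5)P2. The annotation detects only one Mcoln1 fragment, though unannotated space remains before attB3 that could hold the second copy. This plasmid carries the mutant (7Q) form of the domain. The record does not state the mutant's properties, but it would plausibly serve as a comparison for a wild-type probe in EM localisation of PI(3,5)P2-containing membranes.
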