Features (pLannotate 1.2.2; 20 found; start..end, strand, type, name):
     35..53      +  promoter       SP6 promoter: promoter for bacteriophage SP6 RNA polymerase
    108..132     +  protein_bind   attB1: mutant version of attB; recombination site for the Gateway® BP reaction BP Clonase™
    139..834     +  CDS            mKate2: mKate2 is a basic (constitutively fluorescent) red fluorescent protein published in 2009, derived from Entacmaea quadricolor. It is reported to be a rapidly-maturing monomer with moderate acid sensitivity.
    924..1671    +  CDS            APEX2 (fragment): soybean ascorbate peroxidase, engineered to serve as a monomeric tag for electron microscopy and live-cell proteomics (Lam et al., 2015) more active than the original APEX due to the A134P mutation
   1676..1700    -  protein_bind   attB2: mutant version of attB; recombination site for the Gateway® BP reaction BP Clonase™
   1717..1926    +  CDS            Mcoln1 (fragment): MCLN1_MOUSE - Also known as Trpml1 From Mus musculus (Mouse).
   2170..2190    -  protein_bind   attB3: mutant version of attB; core recombination site for the Gateway® BP reaction BP Clonase™
   2208..2225    -  promoter       T7 promoter (fragment): promoter for bacteriophage T7 RNA polymerase
   2230..2364    -  polyA_signal   SV40 poly(A) signal: SV40 polyadenylation signal
   2477..2495    -  promoter       T3 promoter: promoter for bacteriophage T3 RNA polymerase
   2540..2556    -  protein_bind   lac operator: The lac repressor binds to the lac operator to inhibit transcription in E. coli. This inhibition can be relieved by adding lactose or isopropyl-β-D-thiogalactopyranoside (IPTG). lac repressor encoded by lacI
   2564..2594    -  promoter       lac promoter: promoter for the E. coli lac operon
   2609..2630    -  protein_bind   CAP binding site: CAP binding activates transcription in the presence of cAMP. E. coli catabolite activator protein
   2643..2735    -  CDS            lacI (fragment): lac repressor; lacI; The lac repressor binds to the lac operator to inhibit transcription in E. coli. This inhibition can be relieved by adding lactose or isopropyl-β-D-thiogalactopyranoside (IPTG).
   2918..3506    -  rep_origin     ori: high-copy-number ColE1/pMB1/pBR322/pUC origin of replication
   3677..4537    -  CDS            AmpR: β-lactamase; bla; confers resistance to ampicillin, carbenicillin, and related antibiotics
   4538..4642    -  promoter       AmpR promoter: bla
   4695..5123    -  rep_origin     f1 ori (sequence partly withheld): f1 bacteriophage origin of replication; arrow indicates direction of (+) strand synthesis
   5128..5194    -  CDS            lacZα (fragment): LacZα fragment of β-galactosidase; lacZ fragment
   5197..6181    +  promoter       CMV IE94 promoter: enhancer/promoter region of simian cytomegalovirus major immediate early transcription unit IE94
>Addgene plasmid #67666 | mKate2-P2A-APEX2-2xML1N(7Q) | depositor full sequence | sequence record 117215 | mKate2-P2A-APEX2-2xML1N(7Q) sequence 6181 bps
CGCCATTCTGCCTGGGGACGTCGGAGCAAGCTTGATTTAGGTGACACTATAGAATACAAGCTACTTGTTC
TTTTTGCAGGATCCCATCGATTCGAATTCAAGGATCAACAAGTTTGTACAAAAAAGCAGGCTGCCACCAT
GGTGAGCGAGCTGATTAAGGAGAACATGCACATGAAGCTGTACATGGAGGGCACCGTGAACAACCACCAC
TTCAAGTGCACATCCGAGGGCGAAGGCAAGCCCTACGAGGGCACCCAGACCATGAGAATCAAGGCGGTCG
AGGGCGGCCCTCTCCCCTTCGCCTTCGACATCCTGGCTACCAGCTTCATGTACGGCAGCAAAACCTTCAT
CAACCACACCCAGGGCATCCCCGACTTCTTTAAGCAGTCCTTCCCCGAGGGCTTCACATGGGAGAGAGTC
ACCACATACGAAGACGGGGGCGTGCTGACCGCTACCCAGGACACCAGCCTCCAGGACGGCTGCCTCATCT
ACAACGTCAAGATCAGAGGGGTGAACTTCCCATCCAACGGCCCTGTGATGCAGAAGAAAACACTCGGCTG
GGAGGCCTCCACCGAGACCCTGTACCCCGCTGACGGCGGCCTGGAAGGCAGAGCCGACATGGCCCTGAAG
CTCGTGGGCGGGGGCCACCTGATCTGCAACTTGAAGACCACATACAGATCCAAGAAACCCGCTAAGAACC
TCAAGATGCCCGGCGTCTACTATGTGGACAGAAGACTGGAAAGAATCAAGGAGGCCGACAAAGAGACCTA
CGTCGAGCAGCACGAGGTGGCTGTGGCCAGATACTGCGACCTCCCTAGCAAACTGGGGCACAGACCTAGG
GGCAGCGGCGCCACCAACTTCAGCCTGCTGAAGCAGGCCGGCGACGTGGAGGAGAACCCCGGCCCCGCCC
CCGGCAGCCTCGAGGGAAAGTCTTACCCAACTGTGAGTGCTGATTACCAGGACGCCGTTGAGAAGGCGAA
GAAGAAGCTCAGAGGCTTCATCGCTGAGAAGAGATGCGCTCCTCTAATGCTCCGTTTGGCATTCCACTCT
GCTGGAACCTTTGACAAGGGCACGAAGACCGGTGGACCCTTCGGAACCATCAAGCACCCTGCCGAACTGG
CTCACAGCGCTAACAACGGTCTTGACATCGCTGTTAGGCTTTTGGAGCCACTCAAGGCGGAGTTCCCTAT
TTTGAGCTACGCCGATTTCTACCAGTTGGCTGGCGTTGTTGCCGTTGAGGTCACGGGTGGACCTAAGGTT
CCATTCCACCCTGGAAGAGAGGACAAGCCTGAGCCACCACCAGAGGGTCGCTTGCCCGATCCCACTAAGG
GTTCTGACCATTTGAGAGATGTGTTTGGCAAAGCTATGGGGCTTACTGACCAAGATATCGTTGCTCTATC
TGGGGGTCACACTATTGGAGCTGCACACAAGGAGCGTTCTGGATTTGAGGGTCCCTGGACCTCTAATCCT
CTTATTTTCGACAACTCATACTTCACGGAGTTGTTGAGTGGTGAGAAGGAAGGTCTCCTTCAGCTACCTT
CTGACAAGGCTCTTTTGTCTGACCCTGTATTCCGCCCTCTCGTTGACAAATATGCAGCGGACGAAGATGC
CTTCTTTGCTGATTACGCTGAGGCTCACCAAAAGCTTTCCGAGCTTGGGTTTGCTGATGCCGTCGACCCA
GCTTTCTTGTACAAAGTGGTGTATTCTGATCTGACTATGGCTACACCTGCCGGGAGACGCGCAAGCGAAA
CTGAAAGACTGCTGACACCAAACCCTGGCTATGGAACCCAAGTGGGCACATCTCCAGCTCCCACCACACC
CACTGAGGAAGAGGACCTGCAGCAGCAGCTGAAGTACTTCTTTATGAGTCCATGCGATCAGTTCCAGGCA
AAGGGGCAGCAGCCCTGTAAACTGATGCTGAGAATCCTGACAATGGCCACTCCCGCTGGCAGGAGAGCAA
GCGAGACTGAAAGGCTGCTGACCCCTAACCCAGGCTACGGAACCCAGGTCGGAACATCCCCAGCACCTAC
TACCCCTACCGAAGAGGAAGACCTGCAACAACAGCTGAAATATTTCTTTATGAGCCCTTGCGATCAGTTT
CAGGCCAAGGGGCAGCAGCCATGTAAACTGATGCTGGACCCCCCTGACCTGGATAATTAAGGATCCGAAC
AACTTTATTATACATAGTTGCACTCGAGCCTCTAGAACTATAGTGAGTCGTATTACGTAGATCCAGACAT
GATAAGATACATTGATGAGTTTGGACAAACCACAACTAGAATGCAGTGAAAAAAATGCTTTATTTGTGAA
ATTTGTGATGCTATTGCTTTATTTGTAACCATTATAAGCTGCAATAAACAAGTTAACAACAACAATTGCA
TTCATTTTATGTTTCAGGTTCAGGGGGAGGTGTGGGAGGTTTTTTAATTCGCGGCCGCGGCGCCAATGCA
TTGGGCCCGGTACCCAGCTTTTGTTCCCTTTAGTGAGGGTTAATTGCGCGCTTGGCGTAATCATGGTCAT
AGCTGTTTCCTGTGTGAAATTGTTATCCGCTCACAATTCCACACAACATACGAGCCGGAAGCATAAAGTG
TAAAGCCTGGGGTGCCTAATGAGTGAGCTAACTCACATTAATTGCGTTGCGCTCACTGCCCGCTTTCCAG
TCGGGAAACCTGTCGTGCCAGCTGCATTAATGAATCGGCCAACGCGCGGGGAGAGGCGGTTTGCGTATTG
GGCGCTCTTCCGCTTCCTCGCTCACTGACTCGCTGCGCTCGGTCGTTCGGCTGCGGCGAGCGGTATCAGC
TCACTCAAAGGCGGTAATACGGTTATCCACAGAATCAGGGGATAACGCAGGAAAGAACATGTGAGCAAAA
GGCCAGCAAAAGGCCAGGAACCGTAAAAAGGCCGCGTTGCTGGCGTTTTTCCATAGGCTCCGCCCCCCTG
ACGAGCATCACAAAAATCGACGCTCAAGTCAGAGGTGGCGAAACCCGACAGGACTATAAAGATACCAGGC
GTTTCCCCCTGGAAGCTCCCTCGTGCGCTCTCCTGTTCCGACCCTGCCGCTTACCGGATACCTGTCCGCC
TTTCTCCCTTCGGGAAGCGTGGCGCTTTCTCATAGCTCACGCTGTAGGTATCTCAGTTCGGTGTAGGTCG
TTCGCTCCAAGCTGGGCTGTGTGCACGAACCCCCCGTTCAGCCCGACCGCTGCGCCTTATCCGGTAACTA
TCGTCTTGAGTCCAACCCGGTAAGACACGACTTATCGCCACTGGCAGCAGCCACTGGTAACAGGATTAGC
AGAGCGAGGTATGTAGGCGGTGCTACAGAGTTCTTGAAGTGGTGGCCTAACTACGGCTACACTAGAAGGA
CAGTATTTGGTATCTGCGCTCTGCTGAAGCCAGTTACCTTCGGAAAAAGAGTTGGTAGCTCTTGATCCGG
CAAACAAACCACCGCTGGTAGCGGTGGTTTTTTTGTTTGCAAGCAGCAGATTACGCGCAGAAAAAAAGGA
TCTCAAGAAGATCCTTTGATCTTTTCTACGGGGTCTGACGCTCAGTGGAACGAAAACTCACGTTAAGGGA
TTTTGGTCATGAGATTATCAAAAAGGATCTTCACCTAGATCCTTTTAAATTAAAAATGAAGTTTTAAATC
AATCTAAAGTATATATGAGTAAACTTGGTCTGACAGTTACCAATGCTTAATCAGTGAGGCACCTATCTCA
GCGATCTGTCTATTTCGTTCATCCATAGTTGCCTGACTCCCCGTCGTGTAGATAACTACGATACGGGAGG
GCTTACCATCTGGCCCCAGTGCTGCAATGATACCGCGAGACCCACGCTCACCGGCTCCAGATTTATCAGC
AATAAACCAGCCAGCCGGAAGGGCCGAGCGCAGAAGTGGTCCTGCAACTTTATCCGCCTCCATCCAGTCT
ATTAATTGTTGCCGGGAAGCTAGAGTAAGTAGTTCGCCAGTTAATAGTTTGCGCAACGTTGTTGCCATTG
CTACAGGCATCGTGGTGTCACGCTCGTCGTTTGGTATGGCTTCATTCAGCTCCGGTTCCCAACGATCAAG
GCGAGTTACATGATCCCCCATGTTGTGCAAAAAAGCGGTTAGCTCCTTCGGTCCTCCGATCGTTGTCAGA
AGTAAGTTGGCCGCAGTGTTATCACTCATGGTTATGGCAGCACTGCATAATTCTCTTACTGTCATGCCAT
CCGTAAGATGCTTTTCTGTGACTGGTGAGTACTCAACCAAGTCATTCTGAGAATAGTGTATGCGGCGACC
GAGTTGCTCTTGCCCGGCGTCAATACGGGATAATACCGCGCCACATAGCAGAACTTTAAAAGTGCTCATC
ATTGGAAAACGTTCTTCGGGGCGAAAACTCTCAAGGATCTTACCGCTGTTGAGATCCAGTTCGATGTAAC
CCACTCGTGCACCCAACTGATCTTCAGCATCTTTTACTTTCACCAGCGTTTCTGGGTGAGCAAAAACAGG
AAGGCAAAATGCCGCAAAAAAGGGAATAAGGGCGACACGGAAATGTTGAATACTCATACTCTTCCTTTTT
CAATATTATTGAAGCATTTATCAGGGTTATTGTCTCATGAGCGGATACATATTTGAATGTATTTAGAAAA
ATAAACAAATAGGGGTTCCGCGCACATTTCCCCGAAAAGTGCCACCTAAATTGTAAGCGTTAATATTTTG
TTAAAATTCGCGTTAAATTTTTGTTAAATCAGCTCATTTTTTAACCAATAGGCCGAAATCGGCAAAATCC
CTTATAAATCAAAAGAATAGACCGAGATAGGGT
[37 nt withheld, positions 4794-4830]
AAAGAACGTGGACTCCAACGTCAAAGG
[49 nt withheld, positions 4858-4906]
T
[91 nt withheld, positions 4908-4998]
G
[124 nt withheld, positions 5000-5123]
CCCATTCGCCATTCAGGCTGCGCAACTGTTGGGAAGGGCGATCGGTGCGGGCCTCTTCGCTATTACGCCA
GTCGACCATAGCCAATTCAATATGGCGTATATGGACTCATGCCAATTCAATATGGTGGATCTGGACCTGT
GCCAATTCAATATGGCGTATATGGACTCGTGCCAATTCAATATGGTGGATCTGGACCCCAGCCAATTCAA
TATGGCGGACTTGGCACCATGCCAATTCAATATGGCGGACTTGGCACTGTGCCAACTGGGGAGGGGTCTA
CTTGGCACGGTGCCAAGTTTGAGGAGGGGTCTTGGCCCTGTGCCAAGTCCGCCATATTGAATTGGCATGG
TGCCAATAATGGCGGCCATATTGGCTATATGCCAGGATCAATATATAGGCAATATCCAATATGGCCCTAT
GCCAATATGGCTATTGGCCAGGTTCAATACTATGTATTGGCCCTATGCCATATAGTATTCCATATATGGG
TTTTCCTATTGACGTAGATAGCCCCTCCCAATGGGCGGTCCCATATACCATATATGGGGCTTCCTAATAC
CGCCCATAGCCACTCCCCCATTGACGTCAATGGTCTCTATATATGGTCTTTCCTATTGACGTCATATGGG
CGGTCCTATTGACGTATATGGCGCCTCCCCCATTGACGTCAATTACGGTAAATGGCCCGCCTGGCTCAAT
GCCCATTGACGTCAATAGGACCACCCACCATTGACGTCAATGGGATGGCTCATTGCCCATTCATATCCGT
TCTCACGCCCCCTATTGACGTCAATGACGGTAAATGGCCCACTTGGCAGTACATCAATATCTATTAATAG
TAACTTGGCAAGTACATTACTATTGGAAGGACGCCAGGGTACATTGGCAGTACTCCCATTGACGTCAATG
GCGGTAAATGGCCCGCGATGGCTGCCAAGTACATCCCCATTGACGTCAATGGGGAGGGGCAATGACGCAA
ATGGGCGTTCCATTGACGTAAATGGGCGGTAGGCGTGCCTAATGGGAGGTCTATATAAGCAATGCTCGTT
TAGGGAAC
