>Addgene plasmid #67666 | mKate2-P2A-APEX2-2xML1N(7Q) | addgene partial sequence | sequence record 130230 | CMV-F 5'-CGCAAATGGGCGGTAGGCGTG-3'
ACCGCCATTCTGCCTGGGGACGTCGGAGCAAGCTTGATTTAGGTGACACTATAGAATACAAGCTACTTGT
TCTTTTTGCAGGATCCCATCGATTCGAATTCAAGGATCAACAAGTTTGTACAAAAAAGCAGGCTGCCACC
ATGGTGAGCGAGCTGATTAAGGAGAACATGCACATGAAGCTGTACATGGAGGGCACCGTGAACAACCACC
ACTTCAAGTGCACATCCGAGGGCGAAGGCAAGCCCTACGAGGGCACCCAGACCATGAGAATCAAGGCGGT
CGAGGGCGGCCCTCTCCCCTTCGCCTTCGACATCCTGGCTACCAGCTTCATGTACGGCAGCAAAACCTTC
ATCAACCACACCCAGGGCATCCCCGACTTCTTTAAGCAGTCCTTCCCCGAGGGCTTCACATGGGAGAGAG
TCACCACATACGAAGACGGGGGCGTGCTGACCGCTACCCAGGACACCAGCCTCCAGGACGGCTGCCTCAT
CTACAACGTCAAGATCAGAGGGGTGAACTTCCCATCCAACGGCCCTGTGATGCAGAAGAAAACACTCGGC
TGGGAGGCCTCCACCGAGACCCTGTACCCCGCTGACGGCGGCCTGGAAGGCAGAGCCGACATGGCCCTGA
AGCTCGTGGGCGGGGGCCACCTGATCTGCAACTTGAAGACCACATACAGATCCAAGAAACCCGCTAAGAA
CCTCAAGATGCCCGGCGTCTACTATGTGGACAGAAGACTGGAAAGAATCAAGGAGGCCGACAAAGAGACC
TACGTCGAGCAGCACGAGGTGGCTGTGGCCAGATACTGCGACCTCC
