>Addgene plasmid #67666 | mKate2-P2A-APEX2-2xML1N(7Q) | addgene partial sequence | sequence record 130436 | EBV-rev 5'-GTGGTTTGTCCAAACTCATC-3'
ATACGACTCACTATAGTTCTAGAGGCTCGAGTGCAACTATGTATAATAAAGTTGTTCGGATCCTTAATTA
TCCAGGTCAGGGGGGTCCAGCATCAGTTTACATGGCTGCTGCCCCTTGGCCTGAAACTGATCGCAAGGGC
TCATAAAGAAATATTTCAGCTGTTGTTGCAGGTCTTCCTCTTCGGTAGGGGTAGTAGGTGCTGGGGATGT
TCCGACCTGGGTTCCGTAGCCTGGGTTAGGGGTCAGCAGCCTTTCAGTCTCGCTTGCTCTCCTGCCAGCG
GGAGTGGCCATTGTCAGGATTCTCAGCATCAGTTTACAGGGCTGCTGCCCCTTTGCCTGGAACTGATCGC
ATGGACTCATAAAGAAGTACTTCAGCTGCTGCTGCAGGTCCTCTTCCTCAGTGGGTGTGGTGGGAGCTGG
AGATGTGCCCACTTGGGTTCCATAGCCAGGGTTTGGTGTCAGCAGTCTTTCAGTTTCGCTTGCGCGTCTC
CCGGCAGGTGTAGCCATAGTCAGATCAGAATACACCACTTTGTACAAGAAAGCTGGGTCGACGGCATCAG
CAAACCCAAGCTCGGAAAGCTTTTGGTGAGCCTCAGCGTAATCAGCAAAGAAGGCATCTTCGTCCGCTGC
ATATTTGTCAACGAGAGGGCGGAATACAGGGTCAGACAAAAGAGCCTTGTCAGAAGGTAGCTGAAGGAGA
CCTTCCTTCTCACCACTCAACAACTCCGTGAAGTATGAGTTGTCGAAAATAAGAGGATTAGAGGTCCAGG
GACCCTCAAATCCAGAACGCTCCTTGTGTGCAGCTCCAATAGTGTGACCC
